>Addgene plasmid #103649 | LSB-hsa-miR-562 | depositor full sequence | sequence record 196346 | Full Sequence
AATTGAGGGGATAACGCAGGAAAGAACATGTGAGCAAAAGGCCAGCAAAAGGCCAGGAACCGTAAAAAGG
CCGCGTTGCTGGCGTTTTTCCATAGGCTCCGCCCCCCTGACGAGCATCACAAAAATCGACGCTCAAGTCA
GAGGTGGCGAAACCCGACAGGACTATAAAGATACCAGGCGTTTCCCCCTGGAAGCTCCCTCGTGCGCTCT
CCTGTTCCGACCCTGCCGCTTACCGGATACCTGTCCGCCTTTCTCCCTTCGGGAAGCGTGGCGCTTTCTC
ATAGCTCACGCTGTAGGTATCTCAGTTCGGTGTAGGTCGTTCGCTCCAAGCTGGGCTGTGTGCACGAACC
CCCCGTTCAGCCCGACCGCTGCGCCTTATCCGGTAACTATCGTCTTGAGTCCAACCCGGTAAGACACGAC
TTATCGCCACTGGCAGCAGCCACTGGTAACAGGATTAGCAGAGCGAGGTATGTAGGCGGTGCTACAGAGT
TCTTGAAGTGGTGGCCTAACTACGGCTACACTAGAAGAACAGTATTTGGTATCTGCGCTCTGCTGAAGCC
AGTTACCTTCGGAAAAAGAGTTGGTAGCTCTTGATCCGGCAAACAAACCACCGCTGGTAGCGGTGGTTTT
TTTGTTTGCAAGCAGCAGATTACGCGCAGAAAAAAAGGATCTCAAGAAGATCCTTTGATCTTTTCTACGG
GGTCTGACGCTCAGTGGAACGAAAACTCACGTTAAGGGATTTTGGTCATGAGATTATCAAAAAGGATCTT
CACCTAGATCCTTTTAAATTAAAAATGAAGTTTTAAATCAATCTAAAGTATATATGAGTAAACTTGGTCT
GACAGTTACCAATGCTTAATCAGTGAGGCACCTATCTCAGCGATCTGTCTATTTCGTTCATCCATAGTTG
CCTGACTCCCCGTCGTGTAGATAACTACGATACGGGAGGGCTTACCATCTGGCCCCAGTGCTGCAATGAT
ACCGCGAGAACCACGCTCACCGGCTCCAGATTTATCAGCAATAAACCAGCCAGCCGGAAGGGCCGAGCGC
AGAAGTGGTCCTGCAACTTTATCCGCCTCCATCCAGTCTATTAATTGTTGCCGGGAAGCTAGAGTAAGTA
GTTCGCCAGTTAATAGTTTGCGCAACGTTGTTGCCATTGCTACAGGCATCGTGGTGTCACGCTCGTCGTT
TGGTATGGCTTCATTCAGCTCCGGTTCCCAACGATCAAGGCGAGTTACATGATCCCCCATGTTGTGCAAA
AAAGCGGTTAGCTCCTTCGGTCCTCCGATCGTTGTCAGAAGTAAGTTGGCCGCAGTGTTATCACTCATGG
TTATGGCAGCACTGCATAATTCTCTTACTGTCATGCCATCCGTAAGATGCTTTTCTGTGACTGGTGAGTA
CTCAACCAAGTCATTCTGAGAATAGTGTATGCGGCGACCGAGTTGCTCTTGCCCGGCGTCAATACGGGAT
AATACCGCGCCACATAGCAGAACTTTAAAAGTGCTCATCATTGGAAAACGTTCTTCGGGGCGAAAACTCT
CAAGGATCTTACCGCTGTTGAGATCCAGTTCGATGTAACCCACTCGTGCACCCAACTGATCTTCAGCATC
TTTTACTTTCACCAGCGTTTCTGGGTGAGCAAAAACAGGAAGGCAAAATGCCGCAAAAAAGGGAATAAGG
GCGACACGGAAATGTTGAATACTCATACTCTTCCTTTTTCAATATTATTGAAGCATTTATCAGGGTTATT
GTCTCATGAGCGGATACATATTTGAATGTAGCTCCGAATTTCTCGAGGGCTTGTCGACGACGGCGGTCTC
CGTCGTCAGGATCATGAATTCGACCCGCCTGCCACCATGACCGAGTACAAGCCCACGGTGCGCCTCGCCA
CCCGCGACGACGTCCCCCGGGCCGTACGCACCCTCGCCGCCGCGTTCGCCGACTACCCCGCCACGCGCCA
CACCGTCGACCCGGACCGCCACATCGAGCGGGTCACCGAGCTGCAAGAACTCTTCCTCACGCGCGTCGGG
CTCGACATCGGCAAGGTGTGGGTCGCGGACGACGGCGCCGCGGTGGCGGTCTGGACCACGCCGGAGAGCG
TCGAAGCGGGGGCGGTGTTCGCCGAGATCGGCCCGCGCATGGCCGAGTTGAGCGGTTCCCGGCTGGCCGC
GCAGCAACAGATGGAAGGCCTCCTGGCGCCGCACCGGCCCAAGGAGCCCGCGTGGTTCCTGGCCACCGTC
GGCGTCTCGCCCGACCACCAGGGCAAGGGTCTGGGCAGCGCCGTCGTGCTCCCCGGAGTGGAGGCGGCCG
AGCGCGCCGGGGTGCCCGCCTTCCTGGAGACATCCGCGCCCCGCAACCTCCCCTTCTACGAGCGGCTCGG
CTTCACCGTCACCGCCGACGTCGAGGTGCCCGAAGGACCGCGCACCTGGTGCATGACCCGCAAGCCCGGT
GCCTGATACGCGTGAATTCACTCCTCAGGTGCAGGCTGCCTATCAGAAGGTGGTGGCTGGTGTGGCCAAT
GCCCTGGCTCACAAATACCACTGAGATCTTTTTCCCTCTGCCAAAAATTATGGGGACATCATGAAGCCCC
TTGAGCATCTGACTTCTGGCTAATAAAGGAAATTTATTTTCATTGCAATAGTGTGTTGGAATTTTTTGTG
TCTCTCACTCGGAAGGACATATGGGAGGGCAAATCATTTAAAACATCAGAATGAGTATTTGGTTTAGAGT
TTGGCAACATATGCCCATATGCTGGCTGCCATGAACAAAGGTTGGCTATAAAGAGGTCATCAGTATATGA
AACAGCCCCCTGCTGTCCATTCCTTATTCCATAGAAAAGCCTTGACTTGAGGTTAGATTTTTTTTATATT
TTGTTTTGTGTTATTTTTTTCTTTAACATCCCTAAAATTTTCCTTACATGTTTTACTAGCCAGATTTTTC
CTCCTCTCCTGACTACTCCCAGTCATAGCTGTCCCTCTTCTCTTATGGAGATCCCTCGACCTGCAGCCCA
AGCTTGAATTCTCTAGAATTACCCTGTTATCCCTATGCTTGGTTTACCGAGCTCTTATTGGTTTTCAAAC
TTCATTGACTGTGCCCAACGCGCCTGGGAGCTCACGGGGACAGCCCCCCCCCAAAGCCCCCAGGGATGTA
ATTACGTCCCTCCCCCGCTAGGGGGCAGCAGCGAGCCGCCCGGGGCTCCGCTCCGGTCCGGCGCTCCCCC
CGCATCCCCGAGCCGGCAGCGTGCGGGGACAGCCCGGGCACGGGGAAGGTGGCACGGGATCGCTTTCCTC
TGAACGCTTCTCGCTGCTCTTTGAGCCTGCAGACACCTGGGGGGATACGGGGAAAAAGCTAGGCTGAAAG
ACCGGTTCTTAGAATGACACGCGCCTGGGAGCTCACGGGGACAGCCCCCCCCCAAAGCCCCCAGGGATGT
AATTACGTCCCTCCCCCGCTAGGGGGCAGCAGCGAGCCGCCCGGGGCTCCGCTCCGGTCCGGCGCTCCCC
CCGCATCCCCGAGCCGGCAGCGTGCGGGGACAGCCCGGGCACGGGGAAGGTGGCACGGGATCGCTTTCCT
CTGAACGCTTCTCGCTGCTCTTTGAGCCTGCAGACACCTGGGGGGATACGGGGAAAAAGCTAACTTCTGA
GACGACAACTTTGTATAGAAAAGTTGGCTCCGAATTCGCCCTTGACAGCAGAGATCCAGTTTGGTTAATT
AATTGGCTCCGGTGCCCGTCAGTGGGCAGAGCGCACATCGCCCACAGTCCCCGAGAAGTTGTGGGGAGGG
GTCGGCAATTGAACCGGTGCCTAGAGAAGGTGGCGCGGGGTAAACTGGGAAAGTGATGTCGTGTACTGGC
TCCGCCTTTTTCCCGAGGGTGGGGGAGAACCGTATATAAGTGCAGTAGTCGCCGTGAACGTTCTTTTTCG
CAACGGGTTTGCCGCCAGAACACAGGTAAGTGCCGTGTGTGGTTCCCGCGGGCCTGGCCTCTTTACGGGT
TATGGCCCTTGCGTGCCTTGAATTACTTCCACCTGGCTGCAGTACGTGATTCTTGATCCCGAGCTTCGGG
TTGGAAGTGGGTGGGAGAGTTCGAGGCCTTGCGCTTAAGGAGCCCCTTCGCCTCGTGCTTGAGTTGAGGC
CTGGCCTGGGCGCTGGGGCCGCCGCGTGCGAATCTGGTGGCACCTTCGCGCCTGTCTCGCTGCTTTCGAT
AAGTCTCTAGCCATTTAAAATTTTTGATGACCTGCTGCGACGCTTTTTTTCTGGCAAGATAGTCTTGTAA
ATGCGGGCCAAGATCTGCACACTGGTATTTCGGTTTTTGGGGCCGCGGGCGGCGACGGGGCCCGTGCGTC
CCAGCGCACATGTTCGGCGAGGCGGGGCCTGCGAGCGCGGCCACCGAGAATCGGACGGGGGTAGTCTCAA
GCTGGCCGGCCTGCTCTGGTGCCTGGCCTCGCGCCGCCGTGTATCGCCCCGCCCTGGGCGGCAAGGCTGG
CCCGGTCGGCACCAGTTGCGTGAGCGGAAAGATGGCCGCTTCCCGGCCCTGCTGCAGGGAGCTCAAAATG
GAGGACGCGGCGCTCGGGAGAGCGGGCGGGTGAGTCACCCACACAAAGGAAAAGGGCCTTTCCGTCCTCA
GCCGTCGCTTCATGTGACTCCACGGAGTACCGGGCGCCGTCCAGGCACCTCGATTAGTTCTCGAGCTTTT
GGAGTACGTCGTCTTTAGGTTGGGGGGAGGGGTTTTATGCGATGGAGTTTCCCCACACTGAGTGGGTGGA
GACTGAAGTTAGGCCAGCTTGGCACTTGATGTAATTCTCCTTGGAATTTGCCCTTTTTGAGTTTGGATCT
TGGTTCATTCTCAAGCCTCAGACAGTGGTTCAAAGTTTTTTTCTTCCATTTCAGGTGTCGTGAGAAGGGC
GAATTCGACCCAAGTTTGTACAAAAAAGCAGGCTGGATCCAGGTGCCACCATGGTGAGCGAGCTGATTAA
GGAGAACATGCACATGAAGCTGTACATGGAGGGCACCGTGAACAACCACCACTTCAAGTGCACATCCGAG
GGCGAAGGCAAGCCCTACGAGGGCACCCAGACCATGAGAATCAAGGCGGTCGAGGGCGGCCCTCTCCCCT
TCGCCTTCGACATCCTGGCTACCAGCTTCATGTACGGCAGCAAAACCTTCATCAACCACACCCAGGGCAT
CCCCGACTTCTTTAAGCAGTCCTTCCCCGAGGGCTTCACATGGGAGAGAGTCACCACATACGAAGATGGG
GGCGTGCTGACCGCTACCCAGGACACCAGCCTCCAGGACGGCTGCCTCATCTACAACGTCAAGATCAGAG
GGGTGAACTTCCCATCCAACGGCCCTGTGATGCAGAAGAAAACACTCGGCTGGGAGGCCTCCACCGAGAC
ACTGTACCCCGCTGACGGCGGCCTGGAAGGCAGAGCCGACATGGCCCTGAAGCTCGTGGGCGGGGGCCAC
CTGATCTGCAACCTTAAGACCACATACAGATCCAAGAAACCCGCTAAGAACCTCAAGATGCCCGGCGTCT
ACTATGTGGACAGGAGACTGGAAAGAATCAAGGAGGCCGACAAAGAGACATACGTCGAGCAGCACGAGGT
GGCTGTGGCCAGATACTGCGACCTCCCTAGCAAACTGGGGCACAAACTTAATTGAGAATTCTACCACCCA
GCTTTCTTGTACAAAGTGGTACGTCTCAAGACCAGAGGTCTCTGCTTGCACACGTGCAAATGGTACAGCT
ACTTTGCAAATGGTACAGCTACTTTGCAAATGGTACAGCTACTTTGCAAATGGTACAGCTACTTTCAACC
AGAAGAGACCTGTGCTTCACTCCTCAGGTGCAGGCTGCCTATCAGAAGGTGGTGGCTGGTGTGGCCAATG
CCCTGGCTCACAAATACCACTGAGATCTTTTTCCCTCTGCCAAAAATTATGGGGACATCATGAAGCCCCT
TGAGCATCTGACTTCTGGCTAATAAAGGAAATTTATTTTCATTGCAATAGTGTGTTGGAATTTTTTGTGT
CTCTCACTCGGAAGGACATATGGGAGGGCAAATCATTTAAAACATCAGAATGAGTATTTGGTTTAGAGTT
TGGCAACATATGCCCATATGCTGGCTGCCATGAACAAAGGTTGGCTATAAAGAGGTCATCAGTATATGAA
ACAGCCCCCTGCTGTCCATTCCTTATTCCATAGAAAAGCCTTGACTTGAGGTTAGATTTTTTTTATATTT
TGTTTTGTGTTATTTTTTTCTTTAACATCCCTAAAATTTTCCTTACATGTTTTACTAGCCAGATTTTTCC
TCCTCTCCTGACTACTCCCAGTCATAGCTGTCCCTCTTCTCTTATGGAGATCCCGAGCGGTGCGTTTTTA
TGCTTGTAGTATTGTATAATGTTTTTAAGATCCAAGCTTCTGACCTCTTCTCTTCCTCCCACAGGGCCTC
GAGACAATTGCATCGATGGTACCAGTGAAAGTCTGCAATGAATTCGAGTTGGCGCGCCTGTCATTCTAAA
TCTCTCTTTCAGCCTAAAGCTTTTTCCCCGTATCCCCCCAGGTGTCTGCAGGCTCAAAGAGCAGCGAGAA
GCGTTCAGAGGAAAGCGATCCCGTGCCACCTTCCCCGTGCCCGGGCTGTCCCCGCACGCTGCCGGCTCGG
GGATGCGGGGGGAGCGCCGGACCGGAGCGGAGCCCCGGGCGGCTCGCTGCTGCCCCCTAGCGGGGGAGGG
ACGTAATTACATCCCTGGGGGCTTTGGGAGGGGGCTGTCCCCGTGAGCTCCCAGGCGCGCCTGTCATTCT
AAATCTCTCTTTCAGCCTAAAGCTTTTTCCCCGTATCCCCCCAGGTGTCTGCAGGCTCAAAGAGCAGCGA
GAAGCGTTCAGAGGAAAGCGATCCCGTGCCACCTTCCCCGTGCCCGGGCTGTCCCCGCACGCTGCCGGCT
CGGGGATGCGGGGGGAGCGCCGGACCGGAGCGGAGCCCCGGGCGGCTCGCTGCTGCCCCCTAGCGGGGGA
GGGACGTAATTACATCCCTGGGGGCTTTGGGGGGGGGCTGTCCCCGTGAGCTCCCAGGCGCGCCAACTCG
GTACCGTATCGATGTCGACGTTAACGCTAGTGATATCAACTTTGTATAGAAAAGTTGGCTCCGAATTCGC
CCTTGACAGCAGAGATCCAGTTTGGTTAATTAATTGGCTCCGGTGCCCGTCAGTGGGCAGAGCGCACATC
GCCCACAGTCCCCGAGAAGTTGTGGGGAGGGGTCGGCAATTGAACCGGTGCCTAGAGAAGGTGGCGCGGG
GTAAACTGGGAAAGTGATGTCGTGTACTGGCTCCGCCTTTTTCCCGAGGGTGGGGGAGAACCGTATATAA
GTGCAGTAGTCGCCGTGAACGTTCTTTTTCGCAACGGGTTTGCCGCCAGAACACAGGTAAGTGCCGTGTG
TGGTTCCCGCGGGCCTGGCCTCTTTACGGGTTATGGCCCTTGCGTGCCTTGAATTACTTCCACCTGGCTG
CAGTACGTGATTCTTGATCCCGAGCTTCGGGTTGGAAGTGGGTGGGAGAGTTCGAGGCCTTGCGCTTAAG
GAGCCCCTTCGCCTCGTGCTTGAGTTGAGGCCTGGCCTGGGCGCTGGGGCCGCCGCGTGCGAATCTGGTG
GCACCTTCGCGCCTGTCTCGCTGCTTTCGATAAGTCTCTAGCCATTTAAAATTTTTGATGACCTGCTGCG
ACGCTTTTTTTCTGGCAAGATAGTCTTGTAAATGCGGGCCAAGATCTGCACACTGGTATTTCGGTTTTTG
GGGCCGCGGGCGGCGACGGGGCCCGTGCGTCCCAGCGCACATGTTCGGCGAGGCGGGGCCTGCGAGCGCG
GCCACCGAGAATCGGACGGGGGTAGTCTCAAGCTGGCCGGCCTGCTCTGGTGCCTGGCCTCGCGCCGCCG
TGTATCGCCCCGCCCTGGGCGGCAAGGCTGGCCCGGTCGGCACCAGTTGCGTGAGCGGAAAGATGGCCGC
TTCCCGGCCCTGCTGCAGGGAGCTCAAAATGGAGGACGCGGCGCTCGGGAGAGCGGGCGGGTGAGTCACC
CACACAAAGGAAAAGGGCCTTTCCGTCCTCAGCCGTCGCTTCATGTGACTCCACGGAGTACCGGGCGCCG
TCCAGGCACCTCGATTAGTTCTCGAGCTTTTGGAGTACGTCGTCTTTAGGTTGGGGGGAGGGGTTTTATG
CGATGGAGTTTCCCCACACTGAGTGGGTGGAGACTGAAGTTAGGCCAGCTTGGCACTTGATGTAATTCTC
CTTGGAATTTGCCCTTTTTGAGTTTGGATCTTGGTTCATTCTCAAGCCTCAGACAGTGGTTCAAAGTTTT
TTTCTTCCATTTCAGGTGTCGTGAGAAGGGCGAATTCGACCCAAGTTTGTACAAAAAAGCAGGCTCGCCA
CCATGGTGAGCAAGGGCGAGGAGCTGTTCACCGGGGTGGTGCCCATCCTGGTCGAGCTGGACGGCGACGT
AAACGGCCACAAGTTCAGCGTGAGGGGCGAGGGCGAGGGCGATGCCACCAACGGCAAGCTGACCCTGAAG
TTCATCTGCACCACCGGCAAGCTGCCCGTGCCCTGGCCCACCCTCGTGACCACCCTGAGCCACGGCGTGC
AGTGCTTCGCCCGCTACCCCGACCACATGAAGCAGCACGACTTCTTCAAGTCCGCCATGCCCGAAGGCTA
CGTCCAGGAGCGCACCATCTTCTTCAAGGACGACGGCACCTACAAGACCCGCGCCGAGGTGAAGTTCGAG
GGCGACACCCTAGTGAACCGCATCGAGCTGAAGGGCGTCGACTTCAAGGAGGACGGCAACATCCTGGGGC
ACAAGCTGGAGTACAACTTCAACAGCCACAACATCTATATCATGGCCGTCAAGCAGAAGAACGGCATCAA
GGTGAACTTCAAGATCCGCCACAACGTGGAGGACGGCAGCGTGCAGCTCGCCGACCACTACCAGCAGAAC
ACCCCCATCGGCGACGGCCCCGTGCTGCTGCCCGACAGCCACTACCTGAGCACCCAGTCCGTGCTGAGCA
AAGACCCCAACGAGAAGCGCGATCACATGGTCCTGCTGGAGTTCCGCACCGCCGCCGGGATCACTCTCGG
CATGGACGAGCTGTACAAGTAATACCACCCAGCTTTCTTGTACAAAGTGGTACGCGTGAATTCACTCCTC
AGGTGCAGGCTGCCTATCAGAAGGTGGTGGCTGGTGTGGCCAATGCCCTGGCTCACAAATACCACTGAGA
TCTTTTTCCCTCTGCCAAAAATTATGGGGACATCATGAAGCCCCTTGAGCATCTGACTTCTGGCTAATAA
AGGAAATTTATTTTCATTGCAATAGTGTGTTGGAATTTTTTGTGTCTCTCACTCGGAAGGACATATGGGA
GGGCAAATCATTTAAAACATCAGAATGAGTATTTGGTTTAGAGTTTGGCAACATATGCCCATATGCTGGC
TGCCATGAACAAAGGTTGGCTATAAAGAGGTCATCAGTATATGAAACAGCCCCCTGCTGTCCATTCCTTA
TTCCATAGAAAAGCCTTGACTTGAGGTTAGATTTTTTTTATATTTTGTTTTGTGTTATTTTTTTCTTTAA
CATCCCTAAAATTTTCCTTACATGTTTTACTAGCCAGATTTTTCCTCCTCTCCTGACTACTCCCAGTCAT
AGCTGTCCCTCTTCTCTTATGGAGATCCCTCGACCTGCAGCCCAAGCTTGGCGTAATCATGGTCATAGCT
GTTTCCTGTGTGAAATTGTTATCCGCTCACAATTCCACACAACATACGAGCCGGAAGCATAAAGTGTAAA
GCCTGGGGTGCCTAATGAGTGAGCTAACTCACATTAATTGCGTTGCGCTCACTGCCCGCTTTCCAGTCGG
GAAACCTGTCGTGCCAGCGGATCGACAGTACTAAGCTTGGTCTAATACCCAATCTCTCGTCTTATCCAGA
TGTTTTATACGCCTCTGGCCCGTGTCTCAAAATCTCTGATGTTACATTGCACAAGATAAAATAATATCAT
CATGAACAATAAAACTGTCTGCTTACATAAACAGTAATACAAGGGGTGTTATGAGCCATATTCAACGGGA
AACGTCGAGGCCGCGATTAAATTCCAACATGGATGCTGATTTATATGGGTATAAATGGGCTCGCGATAAT
GTCGGGCAATCAGGTGCGACAATCTATCGCTTGTATGGGAAGCCCGATGCGCCAGAGTTGTTTCTGAAAC
ATGGCAAAGGTAGCGTTGCCAATGATGTTACAGATGAGATGGTCAGACTAAACTGGCTGACGGAATTTAT
GCCTCTTCCGACCATCAAGCATTTTATCCGTACTCCTGATGATGCATGGTTACTCACCACTGCGATCCCC
GGAAAAACAGCATTCCAGGTATTAGAAGAATATCCTGATTCAGGTGAAAATATTGTTGATGCGCTGGCAG
TGTTCCTGCGCCGGTTGCATTCGATTCCTGTTTGTAATTGTCCTTTTAACAGCGATCGCGTATTTCGTCT
CGCTCAGGCGCAATCACGAATGAATAACGGTTTGGTTGATGCGAGTGATTTTGATGACGAGCGTAATGGC
TGGCCTGTTGAACAAGTCTGGAAAGAAATGCATAAACTTTTGCCATTCTCACCGGATTCAGTCGTCACTC
ATGGTGATTTCTCACTTGATAACCTTATTTTTGACGAGGGGAAATTAATAGGTTGTATTGATGTTGGACG
AGTCGGAATCGCAGACCGATACCAGGATCTTGCCATCCTATGGAACTGCCTCGGTGAGTTTTCTCCTTCA
TTACAGAAACGGCTTTTTCAAAAATATGGTATTGATAATCCTGATATGAATAAATTGCAGTTTCATTTGA
TGCTCGATGAGTTTTTCTAATCAGAATTGGTTAATTGGTTGTAACACTGGCAGAGCATTACGCTGACTTG
ACGGGACGGCGCAAGCTCATGACCAAAATCCCTTAACGTGAGTTACGCGTCGTTCCACTGAGCGTCAGAG
GTATCACTAGTATTACAGAGGTAAGTTATAACAGTCGCCTAACCC
Features (pLannotate 1.2.2; 28 found; start..end, strand, type, name):
     87..675     -  rep_origin     ori: high-copy-number ColE1/pMB1/pBR322/pUC origin of replication
    846..1706    -  CDS            AmpR: β-lactamase; bla; confers resistance to ampicillin, carbenicillin, and related antibiotics
   1707..1778    -  promoter       AmpR promoter: bla
   1857..2456    +  CDS            PuroR: puromycin N-acetyltransferase; pac from Streptomyces alboniger; confers resistance to puromycin
   2461..2541    +  CDS            HBB (fragment): HBB_PONPY - Experimental evidence at transcript level: Swiss-Prot protein existence level 2. Involved in oxygen transport from the lung to the various peripheral tissues. From Pongo pygmaeus (Bornean orangutan).
   2612..2667    +  polyA_signal   β-globin poly(A) signal: rabbit β-globin polyadenylation signal (Gil and Proudfoot, 1987)
   3646..3666    +  protein_bind   attB4: mutant version of attB; core recombination site for the Gateway® BP reaction BP Clonase™
   3734..3945    +  promoter       EF-1α core promoter: core promoter for human elongation factor EF-1α
   3946..4884    +  intron         EF-1α intron A: intron upstream of the start codon of human EF-1α
   4911..4931    +  protein_bind   attB1: mutant version of attB; core recombination site for the Gateway® BP reaction BP Clonase™
   4951..5646    +  CDS            mKate2: mKate2 is a basic (constitutively fluorescent) red fluorescent protein published in 2009, derived from Entacmaea quadricolor. It is reported to be a rapidly-maturing monomer with moderate acid sensitivity.
   5666..5690    -  protein_bind   attB2: mutant version of attB; recombination site for the Gateway® BP reaction BP Clonase™
   5826..5900    +  CDS            HBB (fragment): HBB_PONPY - Experimental evidence at transcript level: Swiss-Prot protein existence level 2. Involved in oxygen transport from the lung to the various peripheral tissues. From Pongo pygmaeus (Bornean orangutan).
   5971..6026    +  polyA_signal   β-globin poly(A) signal: rabbit β-globin polyadenylation signal (Gil and Proudfoot, 1987)
   6410..6435    +  misc_feature   SA: splice acceptor site
   7107..7127    +  protein_bind   attB4: mutant version of attB; core recombination site for the Gateway® BP reaction BP Clonase™
   7195..7406    +  promoter       EF-1α core promoter: core promoter for human elongation factor EF-1α
   7407..8345    +  intron         EF-1α intron A: intron upstream of the start codon of human EF-1α
   8372..8392    +  protein_bind   attB1: mutant version of attB; core recombination site for the Gateway® BP reaction BP Clonase™
   8403..9119    +  CDS            EBFP2: EBFP2 is a basic (constitutively fluorescent) blue fluorescent protein published in 2007, derived from Aequorea victoria. It is reported to be a rapidly-maturing monomer with moderate acid sensitivity.
   9127..9151    -  protein_bind   attB2: mutant version of attB; recombination site for the Gateway® BP reaction BP Clonase™
   9155..9235    +  CDS            HBB (fragment): HBB_PONPY - Experimental evidence at transcript level: Swiss-Prot protein existence level 2. Involved in oxygen transport from the lung to the various peripheral tissues. From Pongo pygmaeus (Bornean orangutan).
   9306..9361    +  polyA_signal   β-globin poly(A) signal: rabbit β-globin polyadenylation signal (Gil and Proudfoot, 1987)
   9744..9766    -  protein_bind   lac operator (fragment): The lac repressor binds to the lac operator to inhibit transcription in E. coli. This inhibition can be relieved by adding lactose or isopropyl-β-D-thiogalactopyranoside (IPTG). lac repressor encoded by lacI
   9770..9800    -  promoter       lac promoter: promoter for the E. coli lac operon
   9815..9836    -  protein_bind   CAP binding site: CAP binding activates transcription in the presence of cAMP. E. coli catabolite activator protein
   9849..9888    -  CDS            lacI (fragment): lac repressor; lacI; The lac repressor binds to the lac operator to inhibit transcription in E. coli. This inhibition can be relieved by adding lactose or isopropyl-β-D-thiogalactopyranoside (IPTG).
  10061..10870   +  CDS            KanR: aminoglycoside phosphotransferase; aph(3')-Ia; confers resistance to kanamycin in bacteria or G418 (Geneticin®) in eukaryotes
