[The description below was written by a language model from this plasmid's Addgene catalogue record and pLannotate feature annotations shown in this document.]
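Description:
LSB-hsa-miR-562 is a mammalian expression plasmid from a synthetic-biology series of fluorescent microRNA sensors, built on the Low Sensor Backbone (LSB). It replicates in E. coli from a high-copy ColE1/pUC-type origin and carries both a β-lactamase gene and an aph(3')-Ia kanamycin resistance gene, so it is maintained under dual ampicillin and kanamycin selection. A puromycin N-acetyltransferase coding sequence followed by a rabbit β-globin polyadenylation signal is also present, and the depositor notes it can be used for puromycin selection. No dedicated promoter for it is annotated in the feature table.

The payload consists of two parallel transcription units of matching design. Each has the human EF-1α core promoter with its intron A, a fluorescent protein coding sequence flanked by Gateway attB recombination scars (attB4, attB1 and attB2, reflecting the assembly history), and a β-globin-derived 3' region with poly(A) signal. The first unit expresses the red protein mKate2, and the catalogue entry places a target site for human miR-562 in its 3' UTR. This site is not annotated as a separate feature, though an unannotated stretch lies between attB2 and the β-globin sequence. The second unit expresses the blue protein EBFP2 without a target site and serves as an internal reference for delivery and expression. When miR-562 is active in transfected cells, mKate2 is repressed while EBFP2 is unaffected, so the red-to-blue fluorescence ratio reports miRNA activity.

The depositor warns that the repeated poly(A) elements make the plasmid inherently unstable. The physical plasmid also differs slightly from the deposited sequence, with short insertions flanking the puromycin coding region that do not impair selection.
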