Addgene plasmid #103649: LSB-hsa-miR-562
Purpose: Used to sense miRNA activity using fluorescence based tools. hsa-miR-562 target in 3' UTR of of mKate. miRNA activity can be measured by the repression of mKate2 relative to EBFP2 fluorescent proteins . Plasmid is inherently unstable; please see Depositor Comments
Depositing lab: Ron Weiss. Depositing organization: Massachusetts Institute of Technology. Publication: A mixed antagonistic/synergistic miRNA repression model enables accurate predictions of multi-input miRNA sensor activity. Gam JJ, Babb J, Weiss R. Nat Commun. 2018 Jun 22;9(1):2430. doi: 10.1038/s41467-018-04575-0. PubMed 29934631.
Backbone
  Vector backbone: Low Sensor Backbone (LSB)
  Vector type: Mammalian Expression, Synthetic Biology
Growth in bacteria
  Bacterial resistance: Ampicillin and Kanamycin, 100 & 50 μg/mL
  Growth temperature: 30°C
  Growth strain: NEB Stable
  Copy number: High Copy
Gene/Insert
  Gene/Insert name: hsa-miR-562 target
  Species: H. sapiens (human)
  Entrez Gene: MIR562 (a.k.a. MIRN562, hsa-mir-562)
  Promoter: EF-1a
  Cloning method: Gibson Cloning
Terms and licenses: Academic/Nonprofit Terms; Industry Terms: Not Available to Industry
Depositor comments: Please note that this plasmid is inherently unstable due to a repeating poly A element. We recommend performing a diagnostic digest on multiple colonies upon receipt. The depositors would like to note the presence of several discrepancies between the depositor sequence and physical plasmid sequence. In particular, the sequences upstream and downstream of the puromycin coding region have 10 bp insertions which do not affect the ability to perform puromycin selection. The sequences for those regions within the physical plasmids are as follows: Upstream of Puro: GAATTCGACCGCCTGTCTCAAGGTGCCACC; Downstream of Puro: GCTTTGAGACTACGCGTGAATTCACTCCTC. Please contact if you are interested in this plasmid prior to placing an order.
How to cite: LSB-hsa-miR-562 was a gift from Ron Weiss (Addgene plasmid # 103649 ; http://n2t.net/addgene:103649 ; RRID:Addgene_103649)
