>Addgene plasmid #103649 | LSB-hsa-miR-562 | depositor partial sequence | sequence record 196347 | hsa-miR-562 target
GCAAATGGTACAGCTACTTT
